Addgene plasmid #209217: pCAG/ATP10D-HA
Purpose: Mammalian expression of ATP10D
Depositing lab: Hye-Won Shin. Depositing organization: Kyoto University, Graduate School of Pharmaceutical Sciences. Publication: ATP9B, a P4-ATPase (a putative aminophospholipid translocase), localizes to the trans-Golgi network in a CDC50 protein-independent manner. Takatsu H, Baba K, Shima T, Umino H, Kato U, Umeda M, Nakayama K, Shin HW. J Biol Chem. 2011 Nov 4;286(44):38159-38167. doi: 10.1074/jbc.M111.281006. Epub 2011 Sep 13. PubMed 21914794.
Backbone
  Vector backbone: pCAG
  Vector type: Mammalian Expression
Growth in bacteria
  Bacterial resistance: Ampicillin, 100 μg/mL
  Growth temperature: 37°C
  Growth strain: DH5alpha
  Copy number: High Copy
Gene/Insert
  Gene/Insert name: ATP10D
  Species: H. sapiens (human)
  Entrez Gene: ATP10D (a.k.a. ATPVD)
  Tag / fusion protein: HA (C terminal on insert)
  Cloning method: Gateway Cloning
Terms and licenses: Academic/Nonprofit Terms; Industry Terms: Not Available to Industry
Depositor comments: The plasmid requires co-transfection with Addgene Plasmid 209223 to ensure the cellular localization of the encoded protein (Takatsu et al., 2011, JBC).
How to cite: pCAG/ATP10D-HA was a gift from Hye-Won Shin (Addgene plasmid # 209217 ; http://n2t.net/addgene:209217 ; RRID:Addgene_209217)
