[The description below was written by a language model from this plasmid's Addgene catalogue record and pLannotate feature annotations shown in this document.]
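Description:
pCAG/ATP10D-HA is a mammalian expression plasmid of about 10.4 kb, built on the pCAG backbone, that drives expression of human ATP10D (also known as ATPVD) carrying a C-terminal HA epitope tag. It is propagated in E. coli as a high-copy plasmid through a ColE1/pUC-type origin and selected with ampicillin via the β-lactamase gene. The backbone also carries a neomycin/kanamycin phosphotransferase cassette flanked by a fragment of the HSV thymidine kinase promoter and the TK polyadenylation signal, which could allow G418 selection of transfected mammalian cells. An SV40 origin is also present, permitting episomal replication in cells that express large T antigen. Remnants of lac regulatory sequences are cloning-vector leftovers with no evident role.

The expression unit is the composite CAG promoter: the CMV immediate-early enhancer, the chicken β-actin promoter and a chimeric β-actin/β-globin intron, giving strong constitutive transcription in most mammalian cell types. The ATP10D coding sequence was introduced by Gateway recombination and sits between attB1 and attB2 sites, followed by rabbit β-globin sequences and the β-globin poly(A) signal. The short globin "CDS" hits on either side of the insert are most likely residual β-globin exon sequence from the CAG cassette. The HA tag is recorded in the catalogue entry but is not separately annotated in the feature table.

ATP10D is the catalytic subunit of a P4-ATPase flippase complex, annotated as moving glucosylceramide from the outer to the inner leaflet of the plasma membrane. The plasmid is used to express the tagged protein for detection and localization studies. The depositor notes that a companion plasmid must be co-transfected for the encoded protein to localize properly, though the record does not say what that plasmid encodes.
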