Features (pLannotate 1.2.2; 23 found; start..end, strand, type, name):
    263..395     +  promoter       HSV TK promoter (fragment): herpes simplex virus thymidine kinase promoter
    400..1203    +  CDS            NeoR/KanR: aminoglycoside phosphotransferase from Tn5; aph(3')-II (or nptII); confers resistance to neomycin, kanamycin, and G418 (Geneticin®)
   1210..1258    +  polyA_signal   HSV TK poly(A) signal: herpes simplex virus thymidine kinase polyadenylation signal (Cole and Stacy, 1985)
   1268..1647    +  enhancer       CMV enhancer: human cytomegalovirus immediate early enhancer
   1649..1924    +  promoter       chicken β-actin promoter: No description available
   1925..2941    +  intron         chimeric intron: chimera between introns from chicken β-actin and rabbit β-globin
   2945..3043    +  CDS            HBB (fragment): HBB_COLGU - Experimental evidence at transcript level: Swiss-Prot protein existence level 2. Involved in oxygen transport from the lung to the various peripheral tissues. From Colobus guereza (Mantled guereza) (Eastern black-and-white colobus monkey).
   3037..3061    +  protein_bind   attB1: mutant version of attB; recombination site for the Gateway® BP reaction BP Clonase™
   3097..7374    +  CDS            ATP10D: AT10D_HUMAN - Also known as ATPVD, KIAA1487. Experimental evidence at protein level: Swiss-Prot protein existence level 1. Catalytic component of a P4-ATPase flippase complex, which catalyzes the hydrolysis of ATP coupled to the transport of glucosylceramide (GlcCer) from the outer to the inner leaflet of the plasma membrane. From Homo sapiens (Human).
   7388..7412    -  protein_bind   attB2: mutant version of attB; recombination site for the Gateway® BP reaction BP Clonase™
   7486..7560    +  CDS            HBB (fragment): HBB_PONPY - Experimental evidence at transcript level: Swiss-Prot protein existence level 2. Involved in oxygen transport from the lung to the various peripheral tissues. From Pongo pygmaeus (Bornean orangutan).
   7635..7690    +  polyA_signal   β-globin poly(A) signal: rabbit β-globin polyadenylation signal (Gil and Proudfoot, 1987)
   8075..8091    -  protein_bind   lac operator: The lac repressor binds to the lac operator to inhibit transcription in E. coli. This inhibition can be relieved by adding lactose or isopropyl-β-D-thiogalactopyranoside (IPTG). lac repressor encoded by lacI
   8099..8129    -  promoter       lac promoter: promoter for the E. coli lac operon
   8144..8165    -  protein_bind   CAP binding site: CAP binding activates transcription in the presence of cAMP. E. coli catabolite activator protein
   8178..8217    -  CDS            lacI (fragment): lac repressor; lacI; The lac repressor binds to the lac operator to inhibit transcription in E. coli. This inhibition can be relieved by adding lactose or isopropyl-β-D-thiogalactopyranoside (IPTG).
   8224..8246    +  promoter       SV40 promoter (fragment): SV40 enhancer and early promoter
   8270..8405    +  rep_origin     SV40 ori: SV40 origin of replication
   8425..8559    +  polyA_signal   SV40 poly(A) signal: SV40 polyadenylation signal
   8561..8615    -  CDS            lacI (fragment): lac repressor; lacI; The lac repressor binds to the lac operator to inhibit transcription in E. coli. This inhibition can be relieved by adding lactose or isopropyl-β-D-thiogalactopyranoside (IPTG).
   8798..9386    -  rep_origin     ori: high-copy-number ColE1/pMB1/pBR322/pUC origin of replication
   9557..10417   -  CDS            AmpR: β-lactamase; bla; confers resistance to ampicillin, carbenicillin, and related antibiotics
  10418..88      -  promoter       AmpR promoter (across the origin): bla
>Addgene plasmid #209217 | pCAG/ATP10D-HA | addgene full sequence | sequence record 412666 | Addgene NGS Result
ATTATTGAAGCATTTATCAGGGTTATTGTCTCATGAGCGGATACATATTTGAATGTATTTAGAAAAATAA
ACAAATAGGGGTTCCGCGCACATTTCCCCGAAAAGTGCCACCTGGGTCGAGCAGTGTGGTTTTCAAGAGG
AAGCAAAAAGCCTCTCCACCCAGGCCTGGAATGTTTCCACCCAATGTCGAGCAGTGTGGTTTTGCAAGAG
GAAGCAAAAAGCCTCTCCACCCAGGCCTGGAATGTTTCCACCCAATGTCGAGCAAACCCCGCCCAGCGTC
TTGTCATTGGCGAATTAATTCGAACACGCAGATGCAGTCGGGGCGGCGCGGTCCCAGGTCCACTTCGCAT
ATTAAGGTGACGCGTGTGGCCTCGAACACCGAGCGACCCTGCAGCCAATATGGGATCGGCCATTGAACAA
GATGGATTGCACGCAGGTTCTCCGGCCGCTTGGGTGGAGAGGCTATTCGGCTATGACTGGGCACAACAGA
CAATCGGCTGCTCTGATGCCGCCGTGTTCCGGCTGTCAGCGCAGGGGCGCCCGGTTCTTTTTGTCAAGAC
CGACCTGTCCGGTGCCCTGAATGAACTGCAGGACGAGGCAGCGCGGCTATCGTGGCTGGCCACGACGGGC
GTTCCTTGCGCAGCTGTGCTCGACGTTGTCACTGAAGCGGGAAGGGACTGGCTGCTATTGGGCGAAGTGC
CGGGGCAGGATCTCCTGTCATCTCACCTTGCTCCTGCCGAGAAAGTATCCATCATGGCTGATGCAATGCG
GCGGCTGCATACGCTTGATCCGGCTACCTGCCCATTCGACCACCAAGCGAAACATCGCATCGAGCGAGCA
CGTACTCGGATGGAAGCCGGTCTTGTCGATCAGGATGATCTGGACGAAGAGCATCAGGGGCTCGCGCCAG
CCGAACTGTTCGCCAGGCTCAAGGCGCGCATGCCCGACGGCGATGATCTCGTCGTGACCCATGGCGATGC
CTGCTTGCCGAATATCATGGTGGAAAATGGCCGCTTTTCTGGATTCATCGACTGTGGCCGGCTGGGTGTG
GCGGACCGCTATCAGGACATAGCGTTGGCTACCCGTGATATTGCTGAAGAGCTTGGCGGCGAATGGGCTG
ACCGCTTCCTCGTGCTTTACGGTATCGCCGCTCCCGATTCGCAGCGCATCGCCTTCTATCGCCTTCTTGA
CGAGTTCTTCTGAGGGGATCGGCAATAAAAAGACAGAATAAAACGCACGGGTGTTGGGTCGTTTGTTCGG
ATCCGTCGACATTGATTATTGACTAGTTATTAATAGTAATCAATTACGGGGTCATTAGTTCATAGCCCAT
ATATGGAGTTCCGCGTTACATAACTTACGGTAAATGGCCCGCCTGGCTGACCGCCCAACGACCCCCGCCC
ATTGACGTCAATAATGACGTATGTTCCCATAGTAACGCCAATAGGGACTTTCCATTGACGTCAATGGGTG
GAGTATTTACGGTAAACTGCCCACTTGGCAGTACATCAAGTGTATCATATGCCAAGTACGCCCCCTATTG
ACGTCAATGACGGTAAATGGCCCGCCTGGCATTATGCCCAGTACATGACCTTATGGGACTTTCCTACTTG
GCAGTACATCTACGTATTAGTCATCGCTATTACCATGGTCGAGGTGAGCCCCACGTTCTGCTTCACTCTC
CCCATCTCCCCCCCCTCCCCACCCCCAATTTTGTATTTATTTATTTTTTAATTATTTTGTGCAGCGATGG
GGGCGGGGGGGGGGGGGGGGCGGGGGGGGGGGGGGGGGGCGGGGCGAGGGGCGGGGCGGGGCGAGGCGGA
GAGGTGCGGCGGCAGCCAATCAGAGCGGCGCGCTCCGAAAGTTTCCTTTTATGGCGAGGCGGCGGCGGCG
GCGGCCCTATAAAAAGCGAAGCGCGCGGCGGGCGGGAGTCGCTGCGCGCTGCCTTCGCCCCGTGCCCCGC
TCCGCCGCCGCCTCGCGCCGCCCGCCCCGGCTCTGACTGACCGCGTTACTCCCACAGGTGAGCGGGCGGG
ACGGCCCTTCTCCTCCGGGCTGTAATTAGCGCTTGGTTTAATGACGGCTTGTTTCTTTTCTGTGGCTGCG
TGAAAGCCTTGAGGGGCTCCGGGAGGGCCCTTTGTGCGGGGGGAGCGGCTCGGGGGGTGCGTGCGTGTGT
GTGTGCGTGGGGAGCGCCGCGTGCGGCTCCGCGCTGCCCGGCGGCTGTGAGCGCTGCGGGCGCGGCGCGG
GGCTTTGTGCGCTCCGCAGTGTGCGCGAGGGGAGCGCGGCCGGGGGCGGTGCCCCGCGGTGCGGGGGGGG
CTGCGAGGGGAACAAAGGCTGCGTGCGGGGTGTGTGCGTGGGGGGGTGAGCAGGGGGTGTGGGCGCGTCG
GTCGGGCTGCAACCCCCCCTGCACCCCCCTCCCCGAGTTGCTGAGCACGGCCCGGCTTCGGGTGCGGGGC
TCCGTACGGGGCGTGGCGCGGGGCTCGCCGTGCCGGGCGGGGGGTGGCGGCAGGTGGGGGTGCCGGGCGG
GGCGGGGCCGCCTCGGGCCGGGGAGGGCTCGGGGGAGGGGCGCGGCGGCCCCCGGAGCGCCGGCGGCTGT
CGAGGCGCGGCGAGCCGCAGCCATTGCCTTTTATGGTAATCGTGCGAGAGGGCGCAGGGACTTCCTTTGT
CCCAAATCTGTGCGGAGCCGAAATCTGGGAGGCGCCGCCGCACCCCCTCTAGCGGGCGCGGGGCGAAGCG
GTGCGGCGCCGGCAGGAAGGAAATGGGCGGGGAGGGCCTTCGTGCGTCGCCGCGCCGCCGTCCCCTTCTC
CCTCTCCAGCCTCGGGGCTGTCCGCGGGGGGACGGCTGCCTTCGGGGGGGACGGGGCAGGGCGGGGTTCG
GCTTCTGGCGTGTGACCGGCGGCTCTAGAGCCTCTGCTAACCATGTTCATGCCTTCTTCTTTTTCCTACA
GCTCCTGGGCAACGTGCTGGTTATTGTGCTGTCTCATCATTTTGGCAAAGAATTTGCTAGCGAGCTCGCG
GCCGCAGATCTCTAGTTAAGCTATCAACAAGTTTGTACAAAAAAGCAGGCTCTTTAAAGGAACCAATTCA
GTCGACTGGATCCACCATGACTGAGGCTCTCCAATGGGCCAGATATCACTGGCGACGGCTGATCAGAGGT
GCAACCAGGGATGATGATTCAGGGCCATACAACTATTCCTCGTTGCTCGCCTGTGGGCGCAAGTCCTCTC
AGATCCCTAAACTGTCAGGAAGGCACCGGATTGTTGTTCCCCACATCCAGCCCTTCAAGGATGAGTATGA
GAAGTTCTCCGGAGCCTATGTGAACAATCGAATACGAACAACAAAGTACACACTTCTGAATTTTGTGCCA
AGAAATTTATTTGAACAATTTCACAGAGCTGCCAATTTATATTTCCTGTTCCTAGTTGTCCTGAACTGGG
TACCTTTGGTAGAAGCCTTCCAAAAGGAAATCACCATGTTGCCTCTGGTGGTGGTCCTTACAATTATCGC
AATTAAAGATGGCCTGGAAGATTATCGGAAATACAAAATTGACAAACAGATCAATAATTTAATAACTAAA
GTTTATAGTAGGAAAGAGAAAAAATACATTGACCGATGCTGGAAAGACGTTACTGTTGGGGACTTTATTC
GCCTCTCCTGCAACGAGGTCATCCCTGCAGACATGGTACTACTCTTTTCCACTGATCCAGATGGAATCTG
TCACATTGAGACTTCTGGTCTTGATGGAGAGAGCAATTTAAAACAGAGGCAGGTGGTTCGGGGATATGCA
GAACAGGACTCTGAAGTTGATCCTGAGAAGTTTTCCAGTAGGATAGAATGTGAAAGCCCAAACAATGACC
TCAGCAGATTCCGAGGCTTCCTAGAACATTCCAACAAAGAACGCGTGGGTCTCAGTAAAGAAAATTTGTT
GCTTAGAGGATGCACCATTAGAAACACAGAGGCTGTTGTGGGCATTGTGGTTTATGCAGGCCATGAAACC
AAAGCAATGCTGAACAACAGTGGGCCACGGTATAAGCGCAGCAAATTAGAAAGAAGAGCAAACACAGATG
TCCTCTGGTGTGTCATGCTTCTGGTCATAATGTGCTTAACTGGCGCAGTAGGTCATGGAATCTGGCTGAG
CAGGTATGAAAAGATGCATTTTTTCAATGTTCCCGAGCCTGATGGACATATCATATCACCACTGTTGGCA
GGATTTTATATGTTTTGGACCATGATCATTTTGTTACAGGTCTTGATTCCTATTTCTCTCTATGTTTCCA
TCGAAATTGTGAAGCTTGGACAAATATATTTCATTCAAAGTGATGTGGATTTCTACAATGAAAAAATGGA
TTCTATTGTTCAGTGCCGAGCCCTGAACATCGCCGAGGATCTGGGACAGATTCAGTACCTCTTTTCCGAT
AAGACAGGAACCCTCACTGAGAATAAGATGGTTTTTCGAAGATGTAGTGTGGCAGGATTTGATTACTGCC
ATGAAGAAAATGCCAGGAGGTTGGAGTCCTATCAGGAAGCTGTCTCTGAAGATGAAGATTTTATAGACAC
AGTCAGTGGTTCCCTCAGCAATATGGCAAAACCGAGAGCCCCCAGCTGCAGGACAGTTCATAATGGGCCT
TTGGGAAATAAGCCCTCAAATCATCTTGCTGGGAGCTCTTTTACTCTAGGAAGTGGAGAAGGAGCCAGTG
AAGTGCCTCATTCCAGACAGGCTGCTTTCAGTAGCCCCATTGAAACAGACGTGGTACCAGACACCAGGCT
TTTAGACAAATTTAGTCAGATTACACCTCGGCTCTTTATGCCACTAGATGAGACCATCCAAAATCCACCA
ATGGAAACTTTGTACATTATCGACTTTTTCATTGCATTGGCAATTTGCAACACAGTAGTGGTTTCTGCTC
CTAACCAACCCCGACAAAAGATCAGACACCCTTCACTGGGGGGGTTGCCCATTAAGTCTTTGGAAGAGAT
TAAAAGTCTTTTCCAGAGATGGTCTGTCCGAAGATCAAGTTCTCCATCGCTTAACAGTGGGAAAGAGCCA
TCTTCTGGAGTTCCAAACGCCTTTGTGAGCAGACTCCCTCTCTTTAGTCGAATGAAACCAGCTTCACCTG
TGGAGGAAGAGGTCTCCCAGGTGTGTGAGAGCCCCCAGTGCTCCAGTAGCTCAGCTTGCTGCACAGAAAC
AGAGAAACAACACGGTGATGCAGGCCTCCTGAATGGCAAGGCAGAGTCCCTCCCTGGACAGCCATTGGCC
TGCAACCTGTGTTATGAGGCCGAGAGCCCAGACGAAGCGGCCTTAGTGTATGCCGCCAGGGCTTACCAAT
GCACTTTACGGTCTCGGACACCAGAGCAGGTCATGGTGGACTTTGCTGCTTTGGGACCATTAACATTTCA
ACTCCTACACATCCTGCCCTTTGACTCAGTAAGAAAAAGAATGTCTGTTGTGGTCCGACACCCTCTTTCC
AATCAAGTTGTGGTGTATACGAAAGGCGCTGATTCTGTGATCATGGAGTTACTGTCGGTGGCTTCCCCAG
ATGGAGCAAGTCTGGAGAAACAACAGATGATAGTAAGGGAGAAAACCCAGAAGCACTTGGATGACTATGC
CAAACAAGGCCTTCGTACTTTATGTATAGCAAAGAAGGTCATGAGTGACACTGAATATGCAGAGTGGCTG
AGGAATCATTTTTTAGCTGAAACCAGCATTGACAACAGGGAAGAATTACTACTTGAATCTGCCATGAGGT
TGGAGAACAAACTTACATTACTTGGTGCTACTGGCATTGAAGACCGTCTGCAGGAGGGAGTCCCTGAATC
TATAGAAGCTCTTCACAAAGCGGGCATCAAGATCTGGATGCTGACAGGGGACAAGCAGGAGACAGCTGTC
AACATAGCTTATGCATGCAAACTACTGGAGCCAGATGACAAGCTTTTTATCCTCAATACCCAAAGTAAAG
ATGCCTGTGGGATGCTGATGAGCACAATTTTGAAAGAACTTCAGAAGAAAACTCAAGCCCTGCCAGAGCA
AGTGTCATTAAGTGAAGATTTACTTCAGCCTCCTGTCCCCCGGGACTCAGGGTTACGAGCTGGACTCATT
ATCACTGGGAAGACCCTGGAGTTTGCCCTGCAAGAAAGTCTGCAAAAGCAGTTCCTGGAACTGACATCTT
GGTGTCAAGCTGTGGTCTGCTGCCGAGCCACACCGCTGCAGAAAAGTGAAGTGGTGAAATTGGTCCGCAG
CCATCTCCAGGTGATGACCCTTGCTATTGGTGATGGTGCCAATGATGTTAGCATGATACAAGTGGCAGAC
ATTGGGATAGGGGTCTCAGGTCAAGAAGGCATGCAGGCTGTGATGGCCAGTGACTTTGCCGTTTCTCAGT
TCAAACATCTCAGCAAGCTCCTTCTTGTCCATGGACACTGGTGTTATACACGGCTTTCCAACATGATTCT
CTATTTTTTCTATAAGAATGTGGCCTATGTGAACCTCCTTTTCTGGTACCAGTTCTTTTGTGGATTTTCA
GGAACATCCATGACTGATTACTGGGTTTTGATCTTCTTCAACCTCCTCTTCACATCTGCCCCTCCTGTCA
TTTATGGTGTTTTGGAGAAAGATGTGTCTGCAGAGACCCTCATGCAACTGCCTGAACTTTACAGAAGTGG
TCAGAAATCAGAGGCATACTTACCCCATACCTTCTGGATCACCTTATTGGATGCTTTTTATCAAAGCCTG
GTCTGCTTCTTTGTGCCTTATTTTACCTACCAGGGCTCAGATACTGACATCTTTGCATTTGGAAACCCCC
TGAACACAGCCGCTCTGTTCATCATTCTCCTCCATCTGGTCATTGAAAGCAAGAGTTTGACTTGGATTCA
CTTGCTGGTCATCATTGGTAGCATCTTGTCTTATTTTTTATTTGCCATAGTTTTTGGAGCCATGTGTGTA
ACTTGCAACCCACCATCCAACCCTTACTGGATTATGCAGGAGCACATGCTGGATCCAGTATTCTACTTAG
TTTGTATCCTCACGACGTCCATTGCTCTTCTGCCCAGGTTTGTATACAGAGTTCTTCAGGGATCCCTGTT
TCCATCTCCAATTCTGAGAGCTAAGCACTTTGACAGACTAACTCCAGAGGAGAGGACTAAAGCTCTCAAG
AAGTGGAGAGGGGCTGGAAAGATGAATCAAGTGACATCAAAGTATGCTAACCAATCAGCTGGCAAGTCAG
GAAGAAGACCCATGCCTGGCCCTTCTGCTGTATTTGCAATGAAGTCAGCAAGTTCCTGTGCTATTGAGCA
AGGAAACTTATCTCTGTGTGAAACTGCTTTAGATCAAGGCTACTCTGAAACTAAGGCCTTTGAGATGGCT
GGACCCTCCAAAGGTAAAGAAAGCTCGAGATATCTAGACCCAGCTTTCTTGTACAAAGTGGTTGATCTAG
AGGGCCCGCGGTTCGAACTCGAGGTACCGAATTCGTACCCATACGACGTCCCAGACTACGCTTAATTCAC
TCCTCAGGTGCAGGCTGCCTATCAGAAGGTGGTGGCTGGTGTGGCCAATGCCCTGGCTCACAAATACCAC
TGAGATCGATCTTTTTCCCTCTGCCAAAAATTATGGGGACATCATGAAGCCCCTTGAGCATCTGACTTCT
GGCTAATAAAGGAAATTTATTTTCATTGCAATAGTGTGTTGGAATTTTTTGTGTCTCTCACTCGGAAGGA
CATATGGGAGGGCAAATCATTTAAAACATCAGAATGAGTATTTGGTTTAGAGTTTGGCAACATATGCCCA
TATGCTGGCTGCCATGAACAAAGGTTGGCTATAAAGAGGTCATCAGTATATGAAACAGCCCCCTGCTGTC
CATTCCTTATTCCATAGAAAAGCCTTGACTTGAGGTTAGATTTTTTTTATATTTTGTTTTGTGTTATTTT
TTTCTTTAACATCCCTAAAATTTTCCTTACATGTTTTACTAGCCAGATTTTTCCTCCTCTCCTGACTACT
CCCAGTCATAGCTGTCCCTCTTCTCTTATGGAGATCCCTCGACCTGCAGCCCAAGCTTGGCGTAATCATG
GTCATAGCTGTTTCCTGTGTGAAATTGTTATCCGCTCACAATTCCACACAACATACGAGCCGGAAGCATA
AAGTGTAAAGCCTGGGGTGCCTAATGAGTGAGCTAACTCACATTAATTGCGTTGCGCTCACTGCCCGCTT
TCCAGTCGGGAAACCTGTCGTGCCAGCGGATCCGCATCTCAATTAGTCAGCAACCATAGTCCCGCCCCTA
ACTCCGCCCATCCCGCCCCTAACTCCGCCCAGTTCCGCCCATTCTCCGCCCCATGGCTGACTAATTTTTT
TTATTTATGCAGAGGCCGAGGCCGCCTCGGCCTCTGAGCTATTCCAGAAGTAGTGAGGAGGCTTTTTTGG
AGGCCTAGGCTTTTGCAAAAAGCTAACTTGTTTATTGCAGCTTATAATGGTTACAAATAAAGCAATAGCA
TCACAAATTTCACAAATAAAGCATTTTTTTCACTGCATTCTAGTTGTGGTTTGTCCAAACTCATCAATGT
ATCTTATCATGTCTGGATCCGCTGCATTAATGAATCGGCCAACGCGCGGGGAGAGGCGGTTTGCGTATTG
GGCGCTCTTCCGCTTCCTCGCTCACTGACTCGCTGCGCTCGGTCGTTCGGCTGCGGCGAGCGGTATCAGC
TCACTCAAAGGCGGTAATACGGTTATCCACAGAATCAGGGGATAACGCAGGAAAGAACATGTGAGCAAAA
GGCCAGCAAAAGGCCAGGAACCGTAAAAAGGCCGCGTTGCTGGCGTTTTTCCATAGGCTCCGCCCCCCTG
ACGAGCATCACAAAAATCGACGCTCAAGTCAGAGGTGGCGAAACCCGACAGGACTATAAAGATACCAGGC
GTTTCCCCCTGGAAGCTCCCTCGTGCGCTCTCCTGTTCCGACCCTGCCGCTTACCGGATACCTGTCCGCC
TTTCTCCCTTCGGGAAGCGTGGCGCTTTCTCATAGCTCACGCTGTAGGTATCTCAGTTCGGTGTAGGTCG
TTCGCTCCAAGCTGGGCTGTGTGCACGAACCCCCCGTTCAGCCCGACCGCTGCGCCTTATCCGGTAACTA
TCGTCTTGAGTCCAACCCGGTAAGACACGACTTATCGCCACTGGCAGCAGCCACTGGTAACAGGATTAGC
AGAGCGAGGTATGTAGGCGGTGCTACAGAGTTCTTGAAGTGGTGGCCTAACTACGGCTACACTAGAAGAA
CAGTATTTGGTATCTGCGCTCTGCTGAAGCCAGTTACCTTCGGAAAAAGAGTTGGTAGCTCTTGATCCGG
CAAACAAACCACCGCTGGTAGCGGTGGTTTTTTTGTTTGCAAGCAGCAGATTACGCGCAGAAAAAAAGGA
TCTCAAGAAGATCCTTTGATCTTTTCTACGGGGTCTGACGCTCAGTGGAACGAAAACTCACGTTAAGGGA
TTTTGGTCATGAGATTATCAAAAAGGATCTTCACCTAGATCCTTTTAAATTAAAAATGAAGTTTTAAATC
AATCTAAAGTATATATGAGTAAACTTGGTCTGACAGTTACCAATGCTTAATCAGTGAGGCACCTATCTCA
GCGATCTGTCTATTTCGTTCATCCATAGTTGCCTGACTCCCCGTCGTGTAGATAACTACGATACGGGAGG
GCTTACCATCTGGCCCCAGTGCTGCAATGATACCGCGAGACCCACGCTCACCGGCTCCAGATTTATCAGC
AATAAACCAGCCAGCCGGAAGGGCCGAGCGCAGAAGTGGTCCTGCAACTTTATCCGCCTCCATCCAGTCT
ATTAATTGTTGCCGGGAAGCTAGAGTAAGTAGTTCGCCAGTTAATAGTTTGCGCAACGTTGTTGCCATTG
CTACAGGCATCGTGGTGTCACGCTCGTCGTTTGGTATGGCTTCATTCAGCTCCGGTTCCCAACGATCAAG
GCGAGTTACATGATCCCCCATGTTGTGCAAAAAAGCGGTTAGCTCCTTCGGTCCTCCGATCGTTGTCAGA
AGTAAGTTGGCCGCAGTGTTATCACTCATGGTTATGGCAGCACTGCATAATTCTCTTACTGTCATGCCAT
CCGTAAGATGCTTTTCTGTGACTGGTGAGTACTCAACCAAGTCATTCTGAGAATAGTGTATGCGGCGACC
GAGTTGCTCTTGCCCGGCGTCAATACGGGATAATACCGCGCCACATAGCAGAACTTTAAAAGTGCTCATC
ATTGGAAAACGTTCTTCGGGGCGAAAACTCTCAAGGATCTTACCGCTGTTGAGATCCAGTTCGATGTAAC
CCACTCGTGCACCCAACTGATCTTCAGCATCTTTTACTTTCACCAGCGTTTCTGGGTGAGCAAAAACAGG
AAGGCAAAATGCCGCAAAAAAGGGAATAAGGGCGACACGGAAATGTTGAATACTCATACTCTTCCTTTTT
CAAT
